Addgene plasmid #66458: NTSR2-Tango
Purpose: Expression of G protein-coupled receptors for PRESTO-Tango: parallel receptorome expression and screening via transcriptional output, with transcriptional activation following arrestin translocation
Depositing lab: Bryan Roth. Publication: PRESTO-Tango as an open-source resource for interrogation of the druggable human GPCRome. Kroeze WK, Sassano MF, Huang XP, Lansu K, McCorvy JD, Giguere PM, Sciaky N, Roth BL. Nat Struct Mol Biol. 2015 May;22(5):362-9. doi: 10.1038/nsmb.3014. Epub 2015 Apr 20. PubMed 25895059.
Backbone
  Vector backbone: empty Tango
  Backbone size w/o insert (bp): 6632
  Vector type: Mammalian Expression
  Selectable markers: Neomycin (select with G418)
Growth in bacteria
  Bacterial resistance: Ampicillin, 100 μg/mL
  Growth temperature: 37°C
  Growth strain: DH5alpha
  Copy number: High Copy
Gene/Insert
  Gene/Insert name: NTSR2
  Species: H. sapiens (human)
  Insert size (bp): 1230
  Entrez Gene: NTSR2 (a.k.a. NTR2)
  Promoter: CMV
  Tag / fusion protein: FLAG (N terminal on backbone)
  Cloning method: Restriction Enzyme; 5′ cloning site NotI (not destroyed); 3′ cloning site XhoI (unknown if destroyed)
  Sequencing primers: 5′ CMV-F; 3′ Tet-R
Terms and licenses: Academic/Nonprofit Terms; Industry Terms: Not Available to Industry
Depositor comments: Please note: Most of the PRESTO-Tango vectors do not contain the XhoI cut site downstream of the tTA sequence and instead carry an XbaI site. If you need to perform an XhoI digest we recommend sequencing with a forward primer at the C-terminus of tTA to determine which of the two sites is present. Suggested primer: 5-gagctccacttagacggcgagg-3. Original backbone was pcDNA3.1(+). These plasmids were generated as part of the Illuminating the Druggable Genome (IDG) program sponsored by the NIH Common Fund. The goal of this program is to identify, gather, and distribute information and resources for proteins that currently are not well-studied yet belong to commonly drug-targeted protein families: protein kinases, non-olfactory G-protein coupled receptors (GPCRs), and ion channels. The IDG program is designed to develop fundamental research tools for understudied proteins, elucidate their function, and disseminate the IDG-related resources and data to the greater scientific community.
How to cite: NTSR2-Tango was a gift from Bryan Roth (Addgene plasmid # 66458 ; http://n2t.net/addgene:66458 ; RRID:Addgene_66458)
