[The description below was written by a language model from this plasmid's Addgene catalogue record.]
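Description:
NTSR2-Tango is a mammalian expression plasmid from the PRESTO-Tango collection, a set of G protein-coupled receptor constructs built for parallel screening of receptor activation through a transcriptional readout. The backbone is the "empty Tango" vector, which the depositor notes was derived from pcDNA3.1(+). It is maintained in E. coli as a high-copy plasmid under ampicillin selection. It also carries a neomycin resistance marker, so transfected mammalian cells can be selected with G418.

The insert is the human neurotensin receptor 2 (NTSR2) coding sequence, about 1.2 kb, expressed from the CMV promoter. An N-terminal FLAG tag supplied by the backbone can be used to detect the receptor. The insert was cloned using a 5′ NotI site that is retained. The 3′ junction is less certain, because the depositor notes that most vectors in this series have an XbaI site rather than XhoI downstream of the tTA sequence. That comment, together with the Tet-R sequencing primer, indicates that the receptor lies upstream of a tTA (tetracycline transactivator) module in the backbone. The record gives no feature table and does not itemise the other elements of the Tango cassette.

The stated purpose is transcriptional activation following arrestin translocation. In Tango-type assays generally, agonist-driven arrestin recruitment to the receptor releases the tethered transactivator, which then drives a reporter gene in a suitable cell line. This gives a measure of receptor activity that does not depend on G protein coupling. The plasmid was produced under a programme that develops tools for understudied members of druggable protein families, and it is suited to ligand screening and pharmacological profiling of NTSR2.
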