>Addgene plasmid #66458 | NTSR2-Tango | depositor partial sequence | sequence record 113529 | empty Tango
GACGGATCGGGAGATCTCCCGATCCCCTATGGTGCACTCTCAGTACAATCTGCTCTGATGCCGCATAGTT
AAGCCAGTATCTGCTCCCTGCTTGTGTGTTGGAGGTCGCTGAGTAGTGCGCGAGCAAAATTTAAGCTACA
ACAAGGCAAGGCTTGACCGACAATTGCATGAAGAATCTGCTTAGGGTTAGGCGTTTTGCGCTGCTTCGCG
ATGTACGGGCCAGATATACGCGTTGACATTGATTATTGACTAGTTATTAATAGTAATCAATTACGGGGTC
ATTAGTTCATAGCCCATATATGGAGTTCCGCGTTACATAACTTACGGTAAATGGCCCGCCTGGCTGACCG
CCCAACGACCCCCGCCCATTGACGTCAATAATGACGTATGTTCCCATAGTAACGCCAATAGGGACTTTCC
ATTGACGTCAATGGGTGGAGTATTTACGGTAAACTGCCCACTTGGCAGTACATCAAGTGTATCATATGCC
AAGTACGCCCCCTATTGACGTCAATGACGGTAAATGGCCCGCCTGGCATTATGCCCAGTACATGACCTTA
TGGGACTTTCCTACTTGGCAGTACATCTACGTATTAGTCATCGCTATTACCATGGTGATGCGGTTTTGGC
AGTACATCAATGGGCGTGGATAGCGGTTTGACTCACGGGGATTTCCAAGTCTCCACCCCATTGACGTCAA
TGGGAGTTTGTTTTGGCACCAAAATCAACGGGACTTTCCAAAATGTCGTAACAACTCCGCCCCATTGACG
CAAATGGGCGGTAGGCGTGTACGGTGGGAGGTCTATATAAGCAGAGCTCTCTGGCTAACTAGAGAACCCA
CTGCTTACTGGCTTATCGAAATTAATACGACTCACTATAGGGAGACCCAAGCTGGCTAGCGTTTAAACTT
AAGCTTGGTACCGAGCTCGGATCCACTAGTCCAGTGTGGTGGAATTCTGCAGATATCCAGCACAGTGGCG
GCCGCGCCACCATGAAGACGATCATCGCCCTGAGCTACATCTTCTGCCTGGTATTCGCCGACTACAAGGA
CGATGATGACGCCAGCATCGATACCGGTGGACGCACCCCACCCAGCCTGGGTCCCCAAGATGAGTCCTGC
ACCACCGCCAGCTCCTCCCTGGCCAAGGACACTTCATCGACCGGTGAGAACCTGTACTTCCAGCTAAGAT
TAGATAAAAGTAAAGTGATTAACAGCGCATTAGAGCTGCTTAATGAGGTCGGAATCGAAGGTTTAACAAC
CCGTAAACTCGCCCAGAAGCTAGGTGTAGAGCAGCCTACATTGTATTGGCATGTAAAAAATAAGCGGGCT
TTGCTCGACGCCTTAGCCATTGAGATGTTAGATAGGCACCATACTCACTTTTGCCCTTTAGAAGGGGAAA
GCTGGCAAGATTTTTTACGTAATAACGCTAAAAGTTTTAGATGTGCTTTACTAAGTCATCGCGATGGAGC
AAAAGTACATTTAGGTACACGGCCTACAGAAAAACAGTATGAAACTCTCGAAAATCAATTAGCCTTTTTA
TGCCAACAAGGTTTTTCACTAGAGAATGCATTATATGCACTCAGCGCTGTGGGGCATTTTACTTTAGGTT
GCGTATTGGAAGATCAAGAGCATCAAGTCGCTAAAGAAGAAAGGGAAACACCTACTACTGATAGTATGCC
GCCATTATTACGACAAGCTATCGAATTATTTGATCACCAAGGTGCAGAGCCAGCCTTCTTATTCGGCCTT
GAATTGATCATATGCGGATTAGAAAAACAACTTAAATGTGAAAGTGGGTCCGCGTACAGCCGCGCGCGTA
CGAAAAACAATTACGGGTCTACCATCGAGGGCCTGCTCGATCTCCCGGACGACGACGCCCCCGAAGAGGC
GGGGCTGGCGGCTCCGCGCCTGTCCTTTCTCCCCGCGGGACACACGCGCAGACTGTCGACGGCCCCCCCG
ACCGATGTCAGCCTGGGGGACGAGCTCCACTTAGACGGCGAGGACGTGGCGATGGCGCATGCCGACGCGC
TAGACGATTTCGATCTGGACATGTTGGGGGACGGGGATTCCCCGGGTCCGGGATTTACCCCCCACGACTC
CGCCCCCTACGGCGCTCTGGATATGGCCGACTTCGAGTTTGAGCAGATGTTTACCGATGCCCTTGGAATT
GACGAGTACGGTGGGTAGCTCGAGTCTAGAGGGCCCGTTTAAACCCGCTGATCAGCCTCGACTGTGCCTT
CTAGTTGCCAGCCATCTGTTGTTTGCCCCTCCCCCGTGCCTTCCTTGACCCTGGAAGGTGCCACTCCCAC
TGTCCTTTCCTAATAAAATGAGGAAATTGCATCGCATTGTCTGAGTAGGTGTCATTCTATTCTGGGGGGT
GGGGTGGGGCAGGACAGCAAGGGGGAGGATTGGGAAGACAATAGCAGGCATGCTGGGGATGCGGTGGGCT
CTATGGCTTCTGAGGCGGAAAGAACCAGCTGGGGCTCTAGGGGGTATCCCC
[124 nt withheld, positions 2502-2625]
C
[91 nt withheld, positions 2627-2717]
A
[49 nt withheld, positions 2719-2767]
CCTTTGACGTTGGAGTCCACGTTCTTT
[37 nt withheld, positions 2795-2831]
ACCCTATCTCGGTCTATTCTTTTGATTTATAAGGGATTTTGCCGATTTCGGCCTATTGGTTAAAAAATGA
GCTGATTTAACAAAAATTTAACGCGAATTAATTCTGTGGAATGTGTGTCAGTTAGGGTGTGGAAAGTCCC
CAGGCTCCCCAGCAGGCAGAAGTATGCAAAGCATGCATCTCAATTAGTCAGCAACCAGGTGTGGAAAGTC
CCCAGGCTCCCCAGCAGGCAGAAGTATGCAAAGCATGCATCTCAATTAGTCAGCAACCATAGTCCCGCCC
CTAACTCCGCCCATCCCGCCCCTAACTCCGCCCAGTTCCGCCCATTCTCCGCCCCATGGCTGACTAATTT
TTTTTATTTATGCAGAGGCCGAGGCCGCCTCTGCCTCTGAGCTATTCCAGAAGTAGTGAGGAGGCTTTTT
TGGAGGCCTAGGCTTTTGCAAAAAGCTCCCGGGAGCTTGTATATCCATTTTCGGATCTGATCAAGAGACA
GGATGAGGATCGTTTCGCATGATTGAACAAGATGGATTGCACGCAGGTTCTCCGGCCGCTTGGGTGGAGA
GGCTATTCGGCTATGACTGGGCACAACAGACAATCGGCTGCTCTGATGCCGCCGTGTTCCGGCTGTCAGC
GCAGGGGCGCCCGGTTCTTTTTGTCAAGACCGACCTGTCCGGTGCCCTGAATGAACTGCAGGACGAGGCA
GCGCGGCTATCGTGGCTGGCCACGACGGGCGTTCCTTGCGCAGCTGTGCTCGACGTTGTCACTGAAGCGG
GAAGGGACTGGCTGCTATTGGGCGAAGTGCCGGGGCAGGATCTCCTGTCATCTCACCTTGCTCCTGCCGA
GAAAGTATCCATCATGGCTGATGCAATGCGGCGGCTGCATACGCTTGATCCGGCTACCTGCCCATTCGAC
CACCAAGCGAAACATCGCATCGAGCGAGCACGTACTCGGATGGAAGCCGGTCTTGTCGATCAGGATGATC
TGGACGAAGAGCATCAGGGGCTCGCGCCAGCCGAACTGTTCGCCAGGCTCAAGGCGCGCATGCCCGACGG
CGAGGATCTCGTCGTGACCCATGGCGATGCCTGCTTGCCGAATATCATGGTGGAAAATGGCCGCTTTTCT
GGATTCATCGACTGTGGCCGGCTGGGTGTGGCGGACCGCTATCAGGACATAGCGTTGGCTACCCGTGATA
TTGCTGAAGAGCTTGGCGGCGAATGGGCTGACCGCTTCCTCGTGCTTTACGGTATCGCCGCTCCCGATTC
GCAGCGCATCGCCTTCTATCGCCTTCTTGACGAGTTCTTCTGAGCGGGACTCTGGGGTTCGAAATGACCG
ACCAAGCGACGCCCAACCTGCCATCACGAGATTTCGATTCCACCGCCGCCTTCTATGAAAGGTTGGGCTT
CGGAATCGTTTTCCGGGACGCCGGCTGGATGATCCTCCAGCGCGGGGATCTCATGCTGGAGTTCTTCGCC
CACCCCAACTTGTTTATTGCAGCTTATAATGGTTACAAATAAAGCAATAGCATCACAAATTTCACAAATA
AAGCATTTTTTTCACTGCATTCTAGTTGTGGTTTGTCCAAACTCATCAATGTATCTTATCATGTCTGTAT
ACCGTCGACCTCTAGCTAGAGCTTGGCGTAATCATGGTCATAGCTGTTTCCTGTGTGAAATTGTTATCCG
CTCACAATTCCACACAACATACGAGCCGGAAGCATAAAGTGTAAAGCCTGGGGTGCCTAATGAGTGAGCT
AACTCACATTAATTGCGTTGCGCTCACTGCCCGCTTTCCAGTCGGGAAACCTGTCGTGCCAGCTGCATTA
ATGAATCGGCCAACGCGCGGGGAGAGGCGGTTTGCGTATTGGGCGCTCTTCCGCTTCCTCGCTCACTGAC
TCGCTGCGCTCGGTCGTTCGGCTGCGGCGAGCGGTATCAGCTCACTCAAAGGCGGTAATACGGTTATCCA
CAGAATCAGGGGATAACGCAGGAAAGAACATGTGAGCAAAAGGCCAGCAAAAGGCCAGGAACCGTAAAAA
GGCCGCGTTGCTGGCGTTTTTCCATAGGCTCCGCCCCCCTGACGAGCATCACAAAAATCGACGCTCAAGT
CAGAGGTGGCGAAACCCGACAGGACTATAAAGATACCAGGCGTTTCCCCCTGGAAGCTCCCTCGTGCGCT
CTCCTGTTCCGACCCTGCCGCTTACCGGATACCTGTCCGCCTTTCTCCCTTCGGGAAGCGTGGCGCTTTC
TCATAGCTCACGCTGTAGGTATCTCAGTTCGGTGTAGGTCGTTCGCTCCAAGCTGGGCTGTGTGCACGAA
CCCCCCGTTCAGCCCGACCGCTGCGCCTTATCCGGTAACTATCGTCTTGAGTCCAACCCGGTAAGACACG
ACTTATCGCCACTGGCAGCAGCCACTGGTAACAGGATTAGCAGAGCGAGGTATGTAGGCGGTGCTACAGA
GTTCTTGAAGTGGTGGCCTAACTACGGCTACACTAGAAGAACAGTATTTGGTATCTGCGCTCTGCTGAAG
CCAGTTACCTTCGGAAAAAGAGTTGGTAGCTCTTGATCCGGCAAACAAACCACCGCTGGTAGCGGTTTTT
TTGTTTGCAAGCAGCAGATTACGCGCAGAAAAAAAGGATCTCAAGAAGATCCTTTGATCTTTTCTACGGG
GTCTGACGCTCAGTGGAACGAAAACTCACGTTAAGGGATTTTGGTCATGAGATTATCAAAAAGGATCTTC
ACCTAGATCCTTTTAAATTAAAAATGAAGTTTTAAATCAATCTAAAGTATATATGAGTAAACTTGGTCTG
ACAGTTACCAATGCTTAATCAGTGAGGCACCTATCTCAGCGATCTGTCTATTTCGTTCATCCATAGTTGC
CTGACTCCCCGTCGTGTAGATAACTACGATACGGGAGGGCTTACCATCTGGCCCCAGTGCTGCAATGATA
CCGCGAGACCCACGCTCACCGGCTCCAGATTTATCAGCAATAAACCAGCCAGCCGGAAGGGCCGAGCGCA
GAAGTGGTCCTGCAACTTTATCCGCCTCCATCCAGTCTATTAATTGTTGCCGGGAAGCTAGAGTAAGTAG
TTCGCCAGTTAATAGTTTGCGCAACGTTGTTGCCATTGCTACAGGCATCGTGGTGTCACGCTCGTCGTTT
GGTATGGCTTCATTCAGCTCCGGTTCCCAACGATCAAGGCGAGTTACATGATCCCCCATGTTGTGCAAAA
AAGCGGTTAGCTCCTTCGGTCCTCCGATCGTTGTCAGAAGTAAGTTGGCCGCAGTGTTATCACTCATGGT
TATGGCAGCACTGCATAATTCTCTTACTGTCATGCCATCCGTAAGATGCTTTTCTGTGACTGGTGAGTAC
TCAACCAAGTCATTCTGAGAATAGTGTATGCGGCGACCGAGTTGCTCTTGCCCGGCGTCAATACGGGATA
ATACCGCGCCACATAGCAGAACTTTAAAAGTGCTCATCATTGGAAAACGTTCTTCGGGGCGAAAACTCTC
AAGGATCTTACCGCTGTTGAGATCCAGTTCGATGTAACCCACTCGTGCACCCAACTGATCTTCAGCATCT
TTTACTTTCACCAGCGTTTCTGGGTGAGCAAAAACAGGAAGGCAAAATGCCGCAAAAAAGGGAATAAGGG
CGACACGGAAATGTTGAATACTCATACTCTTCCTTTTTCAATATTATTGAAGCATTTATCAGGGTTATTG
TCTCATGAGCGGATACATATTTGAATGTATTTAGAAAAATAAACAAATAGGGGTTCCGCGCACATTTCCC
CGAAAAGTGCCACCTGACGTC
