>Addgene plasmid #66458 | NTSR2-Tango | depositor partial sequence | sequence record 113530 | NTSR2
ATGGAGACTAGCTCCCCCAGGCCTCCCCGGCCTTCAAGTAACCCCGGACTCTCATTGGACGCTCGCCTGG
GGGTTGACACAAGACTGTGGGCTAAAGTACTGTTCACTGCTCTGTACGCCCTGATCTGGGCACTTGGCGC
CGCCGGCAATGCCCTGTCTGTGCATGTTGTTCTGAAAGCTAGGGCCGGGCGCGCCGGCAGGCTGCGCCAC
CACGTGCTGAGTCTTGCTTTGGCCGGCCTTCTCCTTCTGCTGGTGGGCGTGCCCGTGGAGCTGTACTCTT
TCGTCTGGTTCCATTATCCGTGGGTGTTCGGTGATCTGGGCTGCAGAGGATACTATTTTGTGCACGAATT
GTGTGCATACGCCACCGTCCTCAGTGTAGCCGGGCTCAGCGCCGAACGATGCTTGGCGGTCTGCCAACCG
TTGCGCGCGAGGAGCCTGCTGACCCCTAGAAGAACTAGGTGGCTGGTCGCGCTCAGCTGGGCAGCGAGCT
TGGGGCTGGCGCTGCCTATGGCAGTGATCATGGGCCAGAAGCACGAGCTCGAAACCGCCGATGGAGAACC
GGAACCTGCTTCCCGCGTGTGCACTGTGCTGGTTAGCCGCACTGCATTGCAAGTGTTTATACAAGTTAAT
GTCCTCGTGAGCTTCGTGCTCCCACTCGCTTTGACTGCGTTCCTGAATGGGGTGACCGTGAGCCACCTCC
TTGCCCTGTGTAGCCAGGTTCCTTCTACATCCACCCCGGGCTCAAGTACCCCTTCCCGGCTGGAGCTGCT
GAGCGAGGAAGGACTTCTTTCCTTCATTGTGTGGAAAAAAACGTTCATCCAGGGGGGCCAGGTCTCTCTG
GTACGGCACAAAGATGTAAGGCGGATACGGTCCCTGCAGCGGTCAGTCCAGGTCCTTAGAGCAATTGTCG
TCATGTATGTTATTTGCTGGCTGCCTTATCACGCGCGCCGCTTGATGTATTGTTACGTTCCAGACGACGC
ATGGACAGACCCACTCTATAATTTCTACCACTATTTCTATATGGTGACAAATACCCTGTTCTATGTGTCT
TCAGCAGTGACACCCCTGCTGTATAATGCAGTCAGTTCATCTTTTAGAAAACTGTTTTTGGAGGCCGTGT
CCAGCCTTTGCGGTGAGCACCACCCAATGAAGCGCTTGCCTCCCAAGCCGCAGTCCCCCACTCTCATGGA
CACCGCTTCTGGATTTGGAGACCCACCTGAAACTAGAACC
