>Addgene plasmid #66458 | NTSR2-Tango | addgene partial sequence | sequence record 120169 | Tet-R 5'-GGCGAGTTTACGGGTTGTTA-3'
GCTCTAATGCGCTGTTAATCACTTTACTTTTATCTAATCTTAGCTGGAAGTACAGGTTCTCACCGGTCGA
TGAAGTGTCCTTGGCCAGGGAGGAGCTGGCGGTGGTGCAGGACTCATCTTGGGGACCCAGGCTGGGTGGG
GTGCGTCCACCGGTATCGATGGTTCTAGTTTCAGGTGGGTCTCCAAATCCAGAAGCGGTGTCCATGAGAG
TGGGGGACTGCGGCTTGGGAGGCAAGCGCTTCATTGGGTGGTGCTCACCGCAAAGGCTGGACACGGCCTC
CAAAAACAGTTTTCTAAAAGATGAACTGACTGCATTATACAGCAGGGGTGTCACTGCTGAAGACACATAG
AACAGGGTATTTGTCACCATATAGAAATAGTGGTAGAAATTATAGAGTGGGTCTGTCCATGCGTCGTCTG
GAACGTAACAATACATCAAGCGGCGCGCGTGATAAGGCAGCCAGCAAATAACATACATGACGACAATTGC
TCTAAGGACCTGGACTGACCGCTGCAGGGACCGTATCCGCCTTACATCTTTGTGCCGTACCAGAGAGACC
TGGCCCCCCTGGATGAACGTTTTTTTCCACACAATGAAGGAAAGAAGTCCTTCCTCGCTCAGCAGCTCCA
GCCGGGAAGGGGTACTTGAGCCCGGGGTGGATGTAGAAGGAACCTGGCTACACAGGGCAAGGAGGTGGCT
CACGGTCACCCCATTCAGGAACGCAGTCAAAGCGAGTGGGAGCACGAAGCTCACGAGGACATTAACTTGT
ATAAACACTTGCAATGCAGTGCGGCTAACCAGCACAGTGCACACGCGGGAAGCAGGTTCCGGTTCTCCAT
CGGCGGTTTCGAGCTCGTGCTTCTGGCCCATGATCACTGCCATAGGCAGCGCCAGCCCCAAGCTCGCTGC
CCAGCTGAGCGCGACCAGCCACCTAGTTCTTCTAGGGGTCAGCAGGCTCCTCGCGCGCAACGGTTGGCAG
ACCGCCAAGCATCGTTCGGCGCTGAGCCCGGCTACACTGAGGA
