>Addgene plasmid #66458 | NTSR2-Tango | addgene partial sequence | sequence record 120170 | CMV-F 5'-CGCAAATGGGCGGTAGGCGTG-3'
GCTCTCTGGCTAACTAGAGAACCCACTGCTTACTGGCTTATCGAAATTAATACGACTCACTATAGGGAGA
CCCAAGCTGGCTAGCGTTTAAACTTAAGCTTGGTACCGAGCTCGGATCCACTAGTCCAGTGTGGTGGAAT
TCTGCAGATATCCAGCACAGTGGCGGCCGCGCCACCATGAAGACGATCATCGCCCTGAGCTACATCTTCT
GCCTGGTATTCGCCGACTACAAGGACGATGATGACGCCAGCATCGATATGGAGACTAGCTCCCCCAGGCC
TCCCCGGCCTTCAAGTAACCCCGGACTCTCATTGGACGCTCGCCTGGGGGTTGACACAAGACTGTGGGCT
AAAGTACTGTTCACTGCTCTGTACGCCCTGATCTGGGCACTTGGCGCCGCCGGCAATGCCCTGTCTGTGC
ATGTTGTTCTGAAAGCTAGGGCCGGGCGCGCCGGCAGGCTGCGCCACCACGTGCTGAGTCTTGCTTTGGC
CGGCCTTCTCCTTCTGCTGGTGGGCGTGCCCGTGGAGCTGTACTCTTTCGTCTGGTTCCATTATCCGTGG
GTGTTCGGTGATCTGGGCTGCAGAGGATACTATTTTGTGCACGAATTGTGTGCATACGCCACCGTCCTCA
GTGTAGCCGGGCTCAGCGCCGAACGATGCTTGGCGGTCTGCCAACCGTTGCGCGCGAGGAGCCTGCTGAC
CCCTAGAAGAACTAGGTGGCTGGTCGCGCTCAGCTGGGCAGCGAGCTTGGGGCTGGCGCTGCCTATGGCA
GTGATCATGGGCCAGAAGCACGAGCTCGAAACCGCCGATGGAGAACCGGAACCTGCTTCCCGCGTGTGCA
CTGTGCTGGTTAGCCGCACTGCATTGCAAGTGTTTATACAAGTTAATGTCCTCGTGAGCTTCGTGCTCCC
ACTCGCTTTGACTGCGTTCCTGAATGGGGTGACCGTGAGCCACCTCCTTGCCCTGTGTAGCCAGGTTCCT
TCTACATCCACCCCGGGCTCAAGTACCCCTTCCCGGCTGGA
